Addgene plasmid #168185: p5418
Purpose: bacteria reporter
Depositing lab: Michael Hensel. Depositing organization: Universitaet Osnabrueck. Publication: The protected physiological state of intracellular Salmonella enterica persisters reduces host cell-imposed stress. Schulte M, Olschewski K, Hensel M. Commun Biol. 2021 May 4;4(1):520. doi: 10.1038/s42003-021-02049-6. PubMed 33947954.
Backbone
  Vector backbone: pMW211
  Vector type: Bacterial Expression
Growth in bacteria
  Bacterial resistance: Ampicillin, 100 μg/mL
  Growth temperature: 37°C
  Growth strain: DH5alpha
  Copy number: Low Copy
Gene/Insert
  Gene/Insert name: PtetA::dsred PcypD::sfgfp (frameshift)
  Species: Synthetic
  Mutation: frameshift sfGFP
  Cloning method: Gibson Cloning
Terms and licenses: Academic/Nonprofit Terms; Industry Terms: Not Available to Industry
Depositor comments: Please visit https://www.biorxiv.org/content/10.1101/2020.09.22.308114v1 for bioRxiv preprint.
How to cite: p5418 was a gift from Michael Hensel (Addgene plasmid # 168185 ; http://n2t.net/addgene:168185 ; RRID:Addgene_168185)
