[The description below was written by a language model from this plasmid's Addgene catalogue record and pLannotate feature annotations shown in this document.]
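Description:
p5418 is a low-copy bacterial expression plasmid built on the pMW211 backbone and described simply as a bacterial reporter. Its maintenance functions are of the pBR322 type: a ColE1/pMB1-family origin together with the rop gene, which keeps copy number down, the bom mobilisation region, and a β-lactamase gene under its own promoter for ampicillin selection. Two fragments of the tetracycline efflux gene are also annotated; these appear to be remnants of the parental backbone rather than an intact resistance marker.

The synthetic insert, assembled by Gibson cloning, is a dual-fluorescence reporter arrangement. In the first unit, a tetA promoter with tet operator sequence drives DsRed.T3, a tetrameric red fluorescent protein, and a divergently oriented tetR gene supplies the repressor. DsRed expression is therefore held off until a tetracycline-class inducer relieves TetR binding. The second unit lies on the opposite strand and places superfolder GFP under the promoter named in the record as PcypD. The feature table does not annotate this promoter as such, but a fragment of the E. coli yhcB coding sequence sits upstream of sfGFP, presumably carried in with the cloned promoter region. The cassette is closed by a 5S rRNA segment and the rrnB T1 and T2 terminators.

The catalogue entry states that the sfGFP in this version carries a frameshift mutation, so green fluorescence should not be produced. This suggests use as a non-fluorescent control alongside an intact promoter–sfGFP reporter, though the record does not say so explicitly. The associated work concerns the physiological state and stress exposure of intracellular Salmonella enterica persister cells.
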