Features (pLannotate 1.2.2; 17 found; start..end, strand, type, name):
      1..35      +  promoter       tetA promoter: contains a tet operator sequence that enables repression by TetR
     36..61      +  protein_bind   tetracycline response element (fragment): contains seven copies of the tetracycline operator tetO tetracycline repressor TetR
     81..755     +  CDS            DsRed.T3: DsRed.T3 is a basic (constitutively fluorescent) red fluorescent protein published in 2002, derived from Discosoma sp.. It is reported to be a somewhat slowly-maturing tetramer.
    783..1491    +  CDS            TcR (fragment): tetracycline efflux protein; tet; confers resistance to tetracycline
   1733..2113    -  CDS            YPB1_ECOLX: Protein predicted: Swiss-Prot protein existence level 4. From Escherichia coli.
   2130..2321    +  CDS            rop: Rop protein, which maintains plasmids at low copy number; rop
   2423..2563    +  misc_feature   bom: basis of mobility region from pBR322
   2749..3337    -  rep_origin     ori: high-copy-number ColE1/pMB1/pBR322/pUC origin of replication
   3508..4368    -  CDS            AmpR: β-lactamase; bla; confers resistance to ampicillin, carbenicillin, and related antibiotics
   4369..4460    -  promoter       AmpR promoter: bla
   4479..4506    -  terminator     rrnB T2 terminator: transcription terminator T2 from the E. coli rrnB gene
   4598..4684    -  terminator     rrnB T1 terminator: Escherichia coli rrnB; transcription terminator T1 from the E. coli rrnB gene
   4686..4801    -  ncRNA          5S rRNA: Accession: RF00001 - 5S ribosomal RNA
   4896..5609    -  CDS            Superfolder GFP: Superfolder GFP is a basic (constitutively fluorescent) green fluorescent protein published in 2005, derived from Aequorea victoria. It is reported to be a very rapidly-maturing weak dimer.
   5769..5909    -  CDS            yhcB (fragment): YHCB_ECOLI - Experimental evidence at protein level: Swiss-Prot protein existence level 1. From Escherichia coli (strain K12).
   5910..6071    +  CDS            TcR (fragment): tetracycline efflux protein; tet; confers resistance to tetracycline
   6077..6703    -  CDS            TetR: tetracycline repressor TetR; tetR; TetR binds to the tetracycline operator tetO to inhibit transcription. This inhibition can be relieved by adding tetracycline or doxycycline.
>Addgene plasmid #168185 | p5418 | addgene full sequence | sequence record 389646 | Addgene NGS Result
TTGACACTCTATCATTGATAGAGTTATTTTACCACTCCCTATCAGTGATAAGAAAAGTGAACGGGAAAGA
GGAGAAAAGTATGGCATCCACCGAGGACGTCATCAAGGAGTTCATGCGCTTCAAAGTGCGCATGGAGGGC
TCCGTGAACGGCCACGAGTTCGAGATCGAGGGCGAGGGCGAGGGCCGCCCCTACGAGGGCACCCAGACCG
CCAAGCTGAAGGTGACCAAGGGCGGCCCCCTGCCCTTCGCCTGGGACATCCTGTCCCCCCAGTTCCAGTA
CGGCTCCAAGGTGTACGTGAAGCACCCCGCCGACATCCCCGACTACAAGAAGCTGTCCTTCCCCGAGGGC
TTCAAGTGGGAGCGCGTGATGAACTTCGAGGACGGCGGCGTGGTGACCGTGACCCAGGACTCCTCCCTGC
AGGACGGCTGCTTCATCTACAAGGTGAAGTTCATCGGCGTGAACTTCCCCTCCGACGGCCCCGTAATGCA
GAAGAAGACTATGGGCTGGGAGCCCTCCACCGAGCGCCTGTACCCCCGCGACGGCGTGCTGAAGGGCGAG
ATCCACAAGGCCCTGAAGCTGAAGGACGGCGGCCACTACCTGGTGGAGTTCAAGTCCATCTACATGGCCA
AGAAGCCCGTGCAACTGCCCGGCTACTACTACGTGGACTCCAAGCTGGACATCACCTCCCACAACGAGGA
CTACACCATCGTGGAGCAGTACGAACGCACCGAGGGCCGCCACCACCTGTTCCTGTAGCCATGGATCGAT
AGCTGGTCGACAACCATTCCTTGCGGCGGCGGTGCTCAACGGCCTCAACCTACTACTGGGCTGCTTCCTA
ATGCAGGAGTCGCATAAGGGAGAGCGTCGACCGATGCCCTTGAGAGCCTTCAACCCAGTCAGCTCCTTCC
GGTGGGCGCGGGGCATGACTATCGTCGCCGCACTTATGACTGTCTTCTTTATCATGCAACTCGTAGGACA
GGTGCCGGCAGCGCTCTGGGTCATTTTCGGCGAGGACCGCTTTCGCTGGAGCGCGACGATGATCGGCCTG
TCGCTTGCGGTATTCGGAATCTTGCACGCCCTCGCTCAAGCCTTCGTCACTGGTCCCGCCACCAAACGTT
TCGGCGAGAAGCAGGCCATTATCGCCGGCATGGCGGCCGACGCGCTGGGCTACGTCTTGCTGGCGTTCGC
GACGCGAGGCTGGATGGCCTTCCCCATTATGATTCTTCTCGCTTCCGGCGGCATCGGGATGCCCGCGTTG
CAGGCCATGCTGTCCAGGCAGGTAGATGACGACCATCAGGGACAGCTTCAAGGATCGCTCGCGGCTCTTA
CCAGCCTAACTTCGATCATTGGACCGCTGATCGTCACGGCGATTTATGCCGCCTCGGCGAGCACATGGAA
CGGGTTGGCATGGATTGTAGGCGCCGCCCTATACCTTGTCTGCCTCCCCGCGTTGCGTCGCGGTGCATGG
AGCCGGGCCACCTCGACCTGAATGGAAGCCGGCGGCACCTCGCTAACGGATTCACCACTCCAAGAATTGG
AGCCAATCAATTCTTGCGGAGAACTGTGAATGCGCAAACCAACCCTTGGCAGAACATATCCATCGCGTCC
GCCATCTCCAGCAGCCGCACGCGGCGCATCTCGGGCAGCGTTGGGTCCTGGCCACGGGTGCGCATGATCG
TGCTCCTGTCGTTGAGGACCCGGCTAGGCTGGCGGGGTTGCCTTACTGGTTAGCAGAATGAATCACCGAT
ACGCGAGCGAACGTGAAGCGACTGCTGCTGCAAAACGTCTGCGACCTGAGCAACAACATGAATGGTCTTC
GGTTTCCGTGTTTCGTAAAGTCTGGAAACGCGGAAGTCAGCGCCCTGCACCATTATGTTCCGGATCTGCA
TCGCAGGATGCTGCTGGCTACCCTGTGGAACACCTACATCTGTATTAACGAAGCGCTGGCATTGACCCTG
AGTGATTTTTCTCTGGTCCCGCCGCATCCATACCGCCAGTTGTTTACCCTCACAACGTTCCAGTAACCGG
GCATGTTCATCATCAGTAACCCGTATCGTGAGCATCCTCTCTCGTTTCATCGGTATCATTACCCCCATGA
ACAGAAATCCCCCTTACACGGAGGCATCAGTGACCAAACAGGAAAAAACCGCCCTTAACATGGCCCGCTT
TATCAGAAGCCAGACATTAACGCTTCTGGAGAAACTCAACGAGCTGGACGCGGATGAACAGGCAGACATC
TGTGAATCGCTTCACGACCACGCTGATGAGCTTTACCGCAGCTGCCTCGCGCGTTTCGGTGATGACGGTG
AAAACCTCTGACACATGCAGCTCCCGGAGACGGTCACAGCTTGTCTGTAAGCGGATGCCGGGAGCAGACA
AGCCCGTCAGGGCGCGTCAGCGGGTGTTGGCGGGTGTCGGGGCGCAGCCATGACCCAGTCACGTAGCGAT
AGCGGAGTGTATACTGGCTTAACTATGCGGCATCAGAGCAGATTGTACTGAGAGTGCACCATATGCGGTG
TGAAATACCGCACAGATGCGTAAGGAGAAAATACCGCATCAGGCGCTCTTCCGCTTCCTCGCTCACTGAC
TCGCTGCGCTCGGTCGTTCGGCTGCGGCGAGCGGTATCAGCTCACTCAAAGGCGGTAATACGGTTATCCA
CAGAATCAGGGGATAACGCAGGAAAGAACATGTGAGCAAAAGGCCAGCAAAAGGCCAGGAACCGTAAAAA
GGCCGCGTTGCTGGCGTTTTTCCATAGGCTCCGCCCCCCTGACGAGCATCACAAAAATCGACGCTCAAGT
CAGAGGTGGCGAAACCCGACAGGACTATAAAGATACCAGGCGTTTCCCCCTGGAAGCTCCCTCGTGCGCT
CTCCTGTTCCGACCCTGCCGCTTACCGGATACCTGTCCGCCTTTCTCCCTTCGGGAAGCGTGGCGCTTTC
TCATAGCTCACGCTGTAGGTATCTCAGTTCGGTGTAGGTCGTTCGCTCCAAGCTGGGCTGTGTGCACGAA
CCCCCCGTTCAGCCCGACCGCTGCGCCTTATCCGGTAACTATCGTCTTGAGTCCAACCCGGTAAGACACG
ACTTATCGCCACTGGCAGCAGCCACTGGTAACAGGATTAGCAGAGCGAGGTATGTAGGCGGTGCTACAGA
GTTCTTGAAGTGGTGGCCTAACTACGGCTACACTAGAAGGACAGTATTTGGTATCTGCGCTCTGCTGAAG
CCAGTTACCTTCGGAAAAAGAGTTGGTAGCTCTTGATCCGGCAAACAAACCACCGCTGGTAGCGGTGGTT
TTTTTGTTTGCAAGCAGCAGATTACGCGCAGAAAAAAAGGATCTCAAGAAGATCCTTTGATCTTTTCTAC
GGGGTCTGACGCTCAGTGGAACGAAAACTCACGTTAAGGGATTTTGGTCATGAGATTATCAAAAAGGATC
TTCACCTAGATCCTTTTAAATTAAAAATGAAGTTTTAAATCAATCTAAAGTATATATGAGTAAACTTGGT
CTGACAGTTACCAATGCTTAATCAGTGAGGCACCTATCTCAGCGATCTGTCTATTTCGTTCATCCATAGT
TGCCTGACTCCCCGTCGTGTAGATAACTACGATACGGGAGGGCTTACCATCTGGCCCCAGTGCTGCAATG
ATACCGCGAGACCCACGCTCACCGGCTCCAGATTTATCAGCAATAAACCAGCCAGCCGGAAGGGCCGAGC
GCAGAAGTGGTCCTGCAACTTTATCCGCCTCCATCCAGTCTATTAATTGTTGCCGGGAAGCTAGAGTAAG
TAGTTCGCCAGTTAATAGTTTGCGCAACGTTGTTGCCATTGCTACAGGCATCGTGGTGTCACGCTCGTCG
TTTGGTATGGCTTCATTCAGCTCCGGTTCCCAACGATCAAGGCGAGTTACATGATCCCCCATGTTGTGCA
AAAAAGCGGTTAGCTCCTTCGGTCCTCCGATCGTTGTCAGAAGTAAGTTGGCCGCAGTGTTATCACTCAT
GGTTATGGCAGCACTGCATAATTCTCTTACTGTCATGCCATCCGTAAGATGCTTTTCTGTGACTGGTGAG
TACTCAACCAAGTCATTCTGAGAATAGTGTATGCGGCGACCGAGTTGCTCTTGCCCGGCGTCAACACGGG
ATAATACCGCGCCACATAGCAGAACTTTAAAAGTGCTCATCATTGGAAAACGTTCTTCGGGGCGAAAACT
CTCAAGGATCTTACCGCTGTTGAGATCCAGTTCGATGTAACCCACTCGTGCACCCAACTGATCTTCAGCA
TCTTTTACTTTCACCAGCGTTTCTGGGTGAGCAAAAACAGGAAGGCAAAATGCCGCAAAAAAGGGAATAA
GGGCGACACGGAAATGTTGAATACTCATACTCTTCCTTTTTCAATATTATTGAAGCATTTATCAGGGTTA
TTGTCTCATGAGCGGATACATATTTGAATGTATTTAGAAAAATAAACAAAAGAGTTTGTAGAAACGCAAA
AAGGCCATCCGTCAGGATGGCCTTCTGCTTAATTTGATGCCTGGCAGTTTATGGCGGGCGTCCTGCCCGC
CACCCTCCGGGCCGTTGCTTCGCAACGTTCAAATCCGCTCCCGGCGGATTTGTCCTACTCAGGAGAGCGT
TCACCGACAAACAACAGATAAAACGAAAGGCCCAGTCTTTCGACTGAGCCTTTCGTTTTATTTGATGCCT
GGCAGTTCCCTACTCTCGCATGGGGAGACCCCACACTACCATCGGCGCTACGGCGTTTCACTTCTGAGTT
CGGCATGGGGTCAGGTGGGACCACCGCGCTACTGCCGCCAGGCAAATTCTGTTTTATCAGACCGCTTCTG
CGTTCTGATTTAATCTGTATCAGGCTGAAAATCTTCTCTCATCCGCCAAAACAGAAGTTTTATTATTTAT
ACAGTTCATCCATGCCATGCGTAATACCCGCCGCGGTCACAAATTCCAGCAGCACCATATGGTCGCGTTT
TTCGTTCGGATCTTTGCTCAGGACGCTCTGGGTGCTCAGATAATGGTTATCCGGCAGCAGCACCGGGCCA
TCGCCAATCGGGGTGTTCTGCTGATAATGATCCGCCAGCTGCACGCTGCCATCTTCCACGTTGTGGCGGA
TTTTAAAGTTCGCTTTGATGCCGTTTTTCTGTTTATCCGCGGTAATATACACGTTATGGCTGTTAAAGTT
GTATTCCAGTTTATGGCCCAGGATGTTGCCATCTTCTTTAAAATCGATGCCTTTCAGTTCAATGCGGTTC
ACCAGGGTATCGCCTTCAAATTTCACTTCCGCACGGGTTTTATAGGTGCCATCATCTTTAAAGCTAATGG
TGCGTTCCTGCACATAGCCTTCCGGCATCGCGCTTTTAAAAAAATCATGCTGTTTCATATGATCCGGATA
ACGCGCAAAGCACTGCACGCCATAGGTCAGGGTGGTCACCAGGGTCGGCCACGGCACCGGCAGTTTGCCC
GTGGTGCAAATGAATTTCAGGGTCAGTTTGCCGTTGGTCGCATCGCCTTCGCCTTCGCCACGCACGCTAA
ATTTATGGCCGTTCACATCGCCATCCAGTTCCACCAGAATCGGCACCACACCGGTAAACAGTTCTTCGCC
TTTGCGCATGGATGCTGCTCTCGTACCTTGAATGAACGGATAGACAATTCAAAACAGATTGATGTTATTG
AATTTTCAGCCTGGTAACAATGATAATAGCTGGGACAGGAAAGATAGAGAGAGGGCGCAAGCGATGCGCC
CGATAAATTTCTTAACGGCGTGCGATTAATCGCGCTTTGCGCCGCTACGTAACAGGCCAGACGCGCCTTC
AGAATAATCACGTGGCATTTGTACTGGCGCCTGATCGTTGCTCGCCTCAGACTCCGCCAGACGGTTACGG
AACGGATTCGACTCCGCAGACATTTCCGGGGCCGGCATCACCGGCGCCACAGGTGCGGTTGCTGGCGCCT
ATATCGCCGACATCACCGATGGGGAAGATCGGGCTCGCCACTTCGGGCTCATGAGCGCTTGTTTCGGCGT
GGGTATGGTGGCAGGCCCCGTGGCCGGGGGACTGTTGGGCGCCATCTCCTTTGCTTTTAAGACCCACTTT
CACATTTAAGTTGTTTTTCTAATCCGCATATGATCAATTCAAGGCCGAATAAGAAGGCTGGCTCTGCACC
TTGGTGATCAAATAATTCGATAGCTTGTCGTAATAATGGCGGCATACTATCAGTAGTAGGTGTTTCCCTT
TCTTCTTTAGCGACTTGATGCTCTTGATCTTCCAATACGCAACCTAAAGTAAAATGCCCCACAGCGCTGA
GTGCATATAATGCATTCTCTAGTGAAAAACCTTGTTGGCATAAAAAGGCTAATTGATTTTCGAGAGTTTC
ATACTGTTTTTCTGTAGGCCGTGTACCTAAATGTACTTTTGCTCCATCGCGATGACTTAGTAAAGCACAT
CTAAAACTTTTAGCGTTATTACGTAAAAAATCTTGCCAGCTTTTCCCTTCTAAAGGGCAAAAGTGAGTAT
GGTGCCTATCTAACATCTCAATGGCTAAGGCGTCGAGCAAAGCCCGCTTATTTTTTACATGCCAATACAA
TGTAGGCTGCTCTACACCTAGCCTCTGGGCGAGTTTACGGGTTGTTAAACCTTCGATTCCGACCTCATTA
AGCAGCTCTAATGCGCTGCTAATCACTTTACTTTTATCTAATCTAGACATCATTAATTCCTAATTTTTG
